Addgene plasmid #162485: pT2ADW-4146NES(ROCK)
Purpose: For generating transgenic mice expressing ROCK biosensor based on FRET.
Depositing lab: Michiyuki Matsuda. Publication: Visualization of Spatially Controlled Vasospasm by Sympathetic Nerve-Mediated ROCK Activation. Imanishi A, Ichise H, Fan C, Nakagawa Y, Kuwahara K, Sumiyama K, Matsuda M, Terai K. Am J Pathol. 2020 Oct 15. pii: S0002-9440(20)30459-4. doi: 10.1016/j.ajpath.2020.09.012. PubMed 33069718.
Backbone
  Vector backbone: pT2ADW
  Backbone size w/o insert (bp): 7300
  Modifications to backbone: pT2ADW was constructed as follows: The D4Z4 insulator was inserted before the CAG promoter of pT2AL200R175 carrying Tol2 recombination sites. Then, the WPRE sequence of pCSII-EF was inserted before the poly A sequence.
  Vector type: Mammalian Expression
Growth in bacteria
  Bacterial resistance: Ampicillin, 100 μg/mL
  Growth temperature: 37°C
  Growth strain: DH5alpha
  Copy number: Unknown
Gene/Insert
  Gene/Insert name: ROCK biosensor based on FRET. (alt name: pT2ADW-ROCK)
  Species: Synthetic
  Insert size (bp): 2300
  Promoter: CAG
  Tag / fusion protein: YPet and ECFP
  Cloning method: Restriction Enzyme; 5′ cloning site EcoRI (not destroyed); 3′ cloning site SalI (not destroyed)
  Sequencing primers: 5′ pCAGGS-5
Terms and licenses: Academic/Nonprofit Terms; Industry Terms: Not Available to Industry
How to cite: pT2ADW-4146NES(ROCK) was a gift from Michiyuki Matsuda (Addgene plasmid # 162485 ; http://n2t.net/addgene:162485 ; RRID:Addgene_162485)
