[The description below was written by a language model from this plasmid's Addgene catalogue record and pLannotate feature annotations shown in this document.]
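Description:
pT2ADW-4146NES(ROCK) is a mammalian expression plasmid built for Tol2 transposon-mediated transgenesis, intended for generating transgenic mice that express a FRET-based biosensor of ROCK (Rho-associated kinase) activity. The pT2ADW backbone derives from pT2AL200R175, which carries the Tol2 recombination arms. These allow the cassette to be integrated into the genome when Tol2 transposase is supplied, although the arms themselves are not called out in the automated feature table. The bacterial portion is pBluescript-like, with a high-copy ColE1/pUC origin, an f1 origin, ampicillin resistance, and remnants of the lac region with flanking T3 and T7 promoters.

Expression is driven by the CAG promoter, annotated as its three parts: CMV enhancer, chicken β-actin promoter and chimeric β-actin/β-globin intron. Upstream of it sits the D4Z4 insulator described in the backbone notes. The annotation software reports this as a DUX4 fragment, consistent with D4Z4 repeats containing the DUX4 reading frame, and it is presumably meant to shield the transgene from position effects. The synthetic insert of about 2.3 kb, cloned between EcoRI and SalI, encodes YPet at the N-terminus, a fragment matching yeast Rad53, an unannotated stretch, and then ECFP. By analogy with similar single-chain kinase reporters, the Rad53 fragment probably acts as a phosphopeptide-binding domain. The unannotated stretch likely holds a linker and ROCK substrate sequence, but the record does not specify these. Phosphorylation would then alter FRET between ECFP and YPet. "NES" in the name suggests a nuclear export signal for cytoplasmic localisation. A WPRE and an SV40 polyadenylation signal follow the coding sequence to enhance transcript processing and expression.
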