Features (pLannotate 1.2.2; 22 found; start..end, strand, type, name):
      1..380     +  enhancer       CMV enhancer: human cytomegalovirus immediate early enhancer
    382..659     +  promoter       chicken β-actin promoter: No description available
    660..1676    +  intron         chimeric intron: chimera between introns from chicken β-actin and rabbit β-globin
   1734..2447    +  CDS            YPet: YPet is a basic (constitutively fluorescent) yellow fluorescent protein published in 2005, derived from Aequorea victoria. It has moderate acid sensitivity.
   2424..2876    +  CDS            RAD53 (fragment): RAD53_YEAST - Also known as MEC2, SAD1, SPK1. Experimental evidence at protein level: Swiss-Prot protein existence level 1. Controls S-phase checkpoint as well as G1 and G2 DNA damage checkpoints. Phosphorylates proteins on serine, threonine, and tyrosine. Prevents entry into anaphase and mitotic exit after DNA damage via regulation of the Polo kinase CDC5. Seems to be involved in the phosphorylation of RPH1. From Saccharomyces cerevisiae (strain ATCC 204508 / S288c) (Baker's yeast).
   3291..4001    +  CDS            ECFP: ECFP is a basic (constitutively fluorescent) cyan fluorescent protein published in 1996, derived from Aequorea victoria. It has low acid sensitivity.
   4070..4658    +  misc_feature   WPRE: woodchuck hepatitis virus posttranscriptional regulatory element
   4682..4703    -  misc_feature   MCS (fragment): pBluescript multiple cloning site
   4723..4857    -  polyA_signal   SV40 poly(A) signal: SV40 polyadenylation signal
   4880..4963    -  CDS            large T antigen (fragment): large T antigen from SV40 (simian virus 40)
   5184..5202    -  promoter       T7 promoter: promoter for bacteriophage T7 RNA polymerase
   5210..5365    +  CDS            lacZα (fragment): LacZα fragment of β-galactosidase; lacZ fragment
   5370..5824    +  rep_origin     f1 ori (sequence partly withheld): f1 bacteriophage origin of replication; arrow indicates direction of (+) strand synthesis
   5850..5954    +  promoter       AmpR promoter: bla
   5955..6815    +  CDS            AmpR: β-lactamase; bla; confers resistance to ampicillin, carbenicillin, and related antibiotics
   6986..7574    +  rep_origin     ori: high-copy-number ColE1/pMB1/pBR322/pUC origin of replication
   7757..7849    +  CDS            lacI (fragment): lac repressor; lacI; The lac repressor binds to the lac operator to inhibit transcription in E. coli. This inhibition can be relieved by adding lactose or isopropyl-β-D-thiogalactopyranoside (IPTG).
   7862..7883    +  protein_bind   CAP binding site: CAP binding activates transcription in the presence of cAMP. E. coli catabolite activator protein
   7898..7928    +  promoter       lac promoter: promoter for the E. coli lac operon
   7932..7954    +  protein_bind   lac operator (fragment): The lac repressor binds to the lac operator to inhibit transcription in E. coli. This inhibition can be relieved by adding lactose or isopropyl-β-D-thiogalactopyranoside (IPTG). lac repressor encoded by lacI
   7997..8015    +  promoter       T3 promoter: promoter for bacteriophage T3 RNA polymerase
   8291..9412    +  CDS            DUX4 (fragment): DUX4_HUMAN - Also known as DUX10. Experimental evidence at protein level: Swiss-Prot protein existence level 1. [Isoform 2]: Probably inactive as a transcriptional activator, due to the absence of the C-terminal region that is important for transcriptional activation. Can inhibit transcriptional activation mediated by isoform 1. Heterologous expression of isoform 2 has no deleterious effect on cell survival. From Homo sapiens (Human).
>Addgene plasmid #162485 | pT2ADW-4146NES(ROCK) | addgene full sequence | sequence record 318662 | Addgene NGS Result
GACATTGATTATTGACTAGTTATTAATAGTAATCAATTACGGGGTCATTAGTTCATAGCCCATATATGGA
GTTCCGCGTTACATAACTTACGGTAAATGGCCCGCCTGGCTGACCGCCCAACGACCCCCGCCCATTGACG
TCAATAATGACGTATGTTCCCATAGTAACGCCAATAGGGACTTTCCATTGACGTCAATGGGTGGAGTATT
TACGGTAAACTGCCCACTTGGCAGTACATCAAGTGTATCATATGCCAAGTACGCCCCCTATTGACGTCAA
TGACGGTAAATGGCCCGCCTGGCATTATGCCCAGTACATGACCTTATGGGACTTTCCTACTTGGCAGTAC
ATCTACGTATTAGTCATCGCTATTACCATGGTCGAGGTGAGCCCCACGTTCTGCTTCACTCTCCCCATCT
CCCCCCCCTCCCCACCCCCAATTTTGTATTTATTTATTTTTTAATTATTTTGTGCAGCGATGGGGGCGGG
GGGGGGGGGGGGGCGCGCGCCAGGCGGGGCGGGGCGGGGCGAGGGGCGGGGCGGGGCGAGGCGGAGAGGT
GCGGCGGCAGCCAATCAGAGCGGCGCGCTCCGAAAGTTTCCTTTTATGGCGAGGCGGCGGCGGCGGCGGC
CCTATAAAAAGCGAAGCGCGCGGCGGGCGGGAGTCGCTGCGCGCTGCCTTCGCCCCGTGCCCCGCTCCGC
CGCCGCCTCGCGCCGCCCGCCCCGGCTCTGACTGACCGCGTTACTCCCACAGGTGAGCGGGCGGGACGGC
CCTTCTCCTCCGGGCTGTAATTAGCGCTTGGTTTAATGACGGCTTGTTTCTTTTCTGTGGCTGCGTGAAA
GCCTTGAGGGGCTCCGGGAGGGCCCTTTGTGCGGGGGGAGCGGCTCGGGGGGTGCGTGCGTGTGTGTGTG
CGTGGGGAGCGCCGCGTGCGGCTCCGCGCTGCCCGGCGGCTGTGAGCGCTGCGGGCGCGGCGCGGGGCTT
TGTGCGCTCCGCAGTGTGCGCGAGGGGAGCGCGGCCGGGGGCGGTGCCCCGCGGTGCGGGGGGGGCTGCG
AGGGGAACAAAGGCTGCGTGCGGGGTGTGTGCGTGGGGGGGTGAGCAGGGGGTGTGGGCGCGTCGGTCGG
GCTGCAACCCCCCCTGCACCCCCCTCCCCGAGTTGCTGAGCACGGCCCGGCTTCGGGTGCGGGGCTCCGT
ACGGGGCGTGGCGCGGGGCTCGCCGTGCCGGGCGGGGGGTGGCGGCAGGTGGGGGTGCCGGGCGGGGCGG
GGCCGCCTCGGGCCGGGGAGGGCTCGGGGGAGGGGCGCGGCGGCCCCCGGAGCGCCGGCGGCTGTCGAGG
CGCGGCGAGCCGCAGCCATTGCCTTTTATGGTAATCGTGCGAGAGGGCGCAGGGACTTCCTTTGTCCCAA
ATCTGTGCGGAGCCGAAATCTGGGAGGCGCCGCCGCACCCCCTCTAGCGGGCGCGGGGCGAAGCGGTGCG
GCGCCGGCAGGAAGGAAATGGGCGGGGAGGGCCTTCGTGCGTCGCCGCGCCGCCGTCCCCTTCTCCCTCT
CCAGCCTCGGGGCTGTCCGCGGGGGGACGGCTGCCTTCGGGGGGGACGGGGCAGGGCGGGGTTCGGCTTC
TGGCGTGTGACCGGCGGCTCTAGAGCCTCTGCTAACCATGTTCATGCCTTCTTCTTTTTCCTACAGCTCC
TGGGCAACGTGCTGGTTATTGTGCTGTCTCATCATTTTGGCAAAGAATTCGGCATGGTGAGCAAGGGCGA
GGAGCTGTTCACCGGGGTGGTGCCCATCCTGGTCGAGCTGGACGGCGACGTAAACGGCCACAAGTTCAGC
GTGTCCGGCGAGGGCGAGGGCGATGCCACCTACGGCAAGCTGACCCTGAAGCTTCTATGCACCACCGGCA
AGCTGCCCGTGCCCTGGCCCACCCTCGTGACCACCCTGGGCTACGGCCTGCAGTGCTTCGCCCGCTACCC
CGACCACATGAAGCAGCACGACTTCTTCAAGTCCGCCATGCCCGAAGGCTACGTCCAGGAGCGCACCATC
TTCTTCAAGGACGACGGCAACTACAAGACCCGCGCCGAGGTGAAGTTCGAGGGCGACACCCTGGTGAACC
GCATCGAGCTGAAGGGCATCGACTTCAAGGAGGACGGCAACATCCTGGGGCACAAGCTGGAGTACAACTA
CAACAGCCACAACGTCTATATCACCGCCGACAAGCAGAAGAACGGCATCAAGGCCAACTTCAAGATCCGC
CACAACATCGAGGACGGCGGCGTGCAGCTCGCCGACCACTACCAGCAGAACACCCCCATCGGCGACGGCC
CCGTGCTGCTGCCCGACAACCACTACCTGAGCTACCAGTCCGCCCTGTTCAAAGACCCCAACGAGAAGCG
CGATCACATGGTCCTGCTGGAGTTCCTGACCGCCGCCGGGATCACTGAGGGCATGAACGAGCTGTACCTC
GAGAAGTTTTCTCAAGAACAGATCGGCGAAAACATTGTGTGCAGGGTCATTTGTACCACGGGTCAAATTC
CCATCCGAGATTTGTCAGCTGATATTTCACAAGTGCTTAAGGAAAAACGATCCATAAAGAAAGTTTGGAC
ATTTGGTAGAAACCCAGCCTGTGACTATCATTTAGGAAACATTTCAAGACTGTCAAATAAGCATTTCCAA
ATACTACTAGGAGAAGACGGTAACCTTTTATTGAATGACATTTCCACTAATGGGACCTGGTTAAATGGGC
AAAAAGTCGAGAAGAACAGCAATCAGTTACTGTCCCAAGGTGATGAAATAACCGTTGGTGTAGGCGTGGA
ATCAGATATTTTATCTCTGGTCATTTTCATAAACGACAAATTTAAGCAGTGCCTGGAGCAGAACAAAGTT
GATCGCGGTACCAGTGCTGGTGGTAGTGCTGGTGGTAGTGCTGGTGGTAGTGCTGGTGGTAGTGCTGGTG
GTTCCGGCAGTGCTGGTGGTAGTGCTGGTGGTAGTACCAGTGCTGGTGGTAGTGCTGGTGGTAGTGCTGG
TGGTAGTGCTGGTGGTAGTGCTGGTGGTTCCGGCAGTGCTGGTGGTAGTGCTGGTGGTAGTACCAGTGCT
GGTGGTAGTGCTGGTGGTAGTGCTGGTGGTAGTGCTGGTGGTAGTGCTGGTGGTTCCGGCAGTGCTGGTG
GTAGTGCTGGTGGTAGTACCAGTGCTGGTGGTAGTGCTGGTGGTAGTGCTGGTGGTAGTGCTGGTGGTAG
TGCTGGTGGTTCCGGAAAGAGAAGAAACAGAAGAAAGACCCTGGTGGACCTGCCTCTGGATGGCGGCCGC
ATGGTGAGCAAGGGCGAGGAGCTGTTCACCGGGGTGGTGCCCATCCTGGTCGAGCTGGACGGCGACGTAA
ACGGCCACAAGTTCAGCGTGTCCGGCGAGGGCGAGGGCGATGCCACCTACGGCAAGCTGACCCTGAAGTT
CATCTGCACCACCGGCAAGCTGCCCGTGCCCTGGCCCACCCTCGTGACCACCCTGACCTGGGGCGTGCAG
TGCTTCAGCCGCTACCCCGACCACATGAAGCAGCACGACTTCTTCAAGTCCGCCATGCCCGAAGGCTACG
TCCAGGAGCGCACCATCTTCTTCAAGGACGACGGCAACTACAAGACCCGCGCCGAGGTGAAGTTCGAGGG
CGACACCCTGGTGAACCGCATCGAGCTGAAGGGCATCGACTTCAAGGAGGACGGCAACATCCTGGGGCAC
AAGCTGGAGTACAACTACATCAGCCACAACGTCTATATCACCGCCGACAAGCAGAAGAACGGCATCAAGG
CCAACTTCAAGATCCGCCACAACATCGAGGACGGCAGCGTGCAGCTCGCCGACCACTACCAGCAGAACAC
CCCCATCGGCGACGGCCCCGTGCTGCTGCCCGACAACCACTACTTGAGCACCCAGTCCGCCCTGAGCAAA
GACCCCAACGAGAAGCGCGATCACATGGTCCTGCTGGAGTTCGTGACCGCCGCCGGGATCACTCTCGGCA
TGGACGAGCTGGGCCGCTCTAGACTGCAGCTGCCTCCTCTGGAACGCCTGACTCTGGATTAAGTCGACGG
ATCCTCGATAATCAACCTCTGGATTACAAAATTTGTGAAAGATTGACTGGTATTCTTAACTATGTTGCTC
CTTTTACGCTATGTGGATACGCTGCTTTAATGCCTTTGTATCATGCTATTGCTTCCCGTATGGCTTTCAT
TTTCTCCTCCTTGTATAAATCCTGGTTGCTGTCTCTTTATGAGGAGTTGTGGCCCGTTGTCAGGCAACGT
GGCGTGGTGTGCACTGTGTTTGCTGACGCAACCCCCACTGGTTGGGGCATTGCCACCACCTGTCAGCTCC
TTTCCGGGACTTTCGCTTTCCCCCTCCCTATTGCCACGGCGGAACTCATCGCCGCCTGCCTTGCCCGCTG
CTGGACAGGGGCTCGGCTGTTGGGCACTGACAATTCCGTGGTGTTGTCGGGGAAGCTGACGTCCTTTCCA
TGGCTGCTCGCCTGTGTTGCCACCTGGATTCTGCGCGGGACGTCCTTCTGCTACGTCCCTTCGGCCCTCA
ATCCAGCGGACCTTCCTTCCCGCGGCCTGCTGCCGGCTCTGCGGCCTCTTCCGCGTCTTCGCCTTCGCCC
TCAGACGAGTCGGATCTCCCTTTGGGCCGCCTCCCCGCATCTCGACAAAGGATCCAATGGAGGCCGCCAC
CGCGGTGGAGCTCGAATTAATTCATCGATGATGATCCAGACATGATAAGATACATTGATGAGTTTGGACA
AACCACAACTAGAATGCAGTGAAAAAAATGCTTTATTTGTGAAATTTGTGATGCTATTGCTTTATTTGTA
ACCATTATAAGCTGCAATAAACAAGTTAACAACAACAATTGCATTCATTTTATGTTTCAGGTTCAGGGGG
AGGTGTGGGAGGTTTTTTAAAGCAAGTAAAACCTCTACAAATGTGGTATGGCTGATTATGATCCTCTAGA
TCAGATCTTTCTTGCTTTTACTTTTACTTCCTTAATACTCAAGTACAATTTTAATGGAGTACTTTTTTAC
TTTTACTCAAGTAAGATTCTAGCCAGATACTTTTACTTTTAATTGAGTAAAATTTTCCCTAAGTACTTGT
ACTTTCACTTGAGTAAAATTTTTGAGTACTTTTTACACCTCTGTCAAGAACCATATGCCGGTACCCAATT
CGCCCTATAGTGAGTCGTATTACGCGCGCTCACTGGCCGTCGTTTTACAACGTCGTGACTGGGAAAACCC
TGGCGTTACCCAACTTAATCGCCTTGCAGCACATCCCCCTTTCGCCAGCTGGCGTAATAGCGAAGAGGCC
CGCACCGATCGCCCTTCCCAACAGTTGCGCAGCCTGAATGGCGAATGGG
[59 nt withheld, positions 5370-5428]
ACCACACCCGCC
[52 nt withheld, positions 5441-5492]
C
[91 nt withheld, positions 5494-5584]
A
[49 nt withheld, positions 5586-5634]
CCTTTGACGTTGGAGTCCACGTTCTTT
[37 nt withheld, positions 5662-5698]
ACCCTATCTCGGTCTATTCTTTTGATTTATAAGGGATTTTGCCGATTTCGGCCTATTGGTTAAAAAATGA
GCTGATTTAACAAAAATTTAACGCGAATTTTAACAAAATATTAACGCTTACAATTTAGGTGGCACTTTTC
GGGGAAATGTGCGCGGAACCCCTATTTGTTTATTTTTCTAAATACATTCAAATATGTATCCGCTCATGAG
ACAATAACCCTGATAAATGCTTCAATAATATTGAAAAAGGAAGAGTATGAGTATTCAACATTTCCGTGTC
GCCCTTATTCCCTTTTTTGCGGCATTTTGCCTTCCTGTTTTTGCTCACCCAGAAACGCTGGTGAAAGTAA
AAGATGCTGAAGATCAGTTGGGTGCACGAGTGGGTTACATCGAACTGGATCTCAACAGCGGTAAGATCCT
TGAGAGTTTTCGCCCCGAAGAACGTTTTCCAATGATGAGCACTTTTAAAGTTCTGCTATGTGGCGCGGTA
TTATCCCGTATTGACGCCGGGCAAGAGCAACTCGGTCGCCGCATACACTATTCTCAGAATGACTTGGTTG
AGTACTCACCAGTCACAGAAAAGCATCTTACGGATGGCATGACAGTAAGAGAATTATGCAGTGCTGCCAT
AACCATGAGTGATAACACTGCGGCCAACTTACTTCTGACAACGATCGGAGGACCGAAGGAGCTAACCGCT
TTTTTGCACAACATGGGGGATCATGTAACTCGCCTTGATCGTTGGGAACCGGAGCTGAATGAAGCCATAC
CAAACGACGAGCGTGACACCACGATGCCTGTAGCAATGGCAACAACGTTGCGCAAACTATTAACTGGCGA
ACTACTTACTCTAGCTTCCCGGCAACAATTAATAGACTGGATGGAGGCGGATAAAGTTGCAGGACCACTT
CTGCGCTCGGCCCTTCCGGCTGGCTGGTTTATTGCTGATAAATCTGGAGCCGGTGAGCGTGGGTCTCGCG
GTATCATTGCAGCACTGGGGCCAGATGGTAAGCCCTCCCGTATCGTAGTTATCTACACGACGGGGAGTCA
GGCAACTATGGATGAACGAAATAGACAGATCGCTGAGATAGGTGCCTCACTGATTAAGCATTGGTAACTG
TCAGACCAAGTTTACTCATATATACTTTAGATTGATTTAAAACTTCATTTTTAATTTAAAAGGATCTAGG
TGAAGATCCTTTTTGATAATCTCATGACCAAAATCCCTTAACGTGAGTTTTCGTTCCACTGAGCGTCAGA
CCCCGTAGAAAAGATCAAAGGATCTTCTTGAGATCCTTTTTTTCTGCGCGTAATCTGCTGCTTGCAAACA
AAAAAACCACCGCTACCAGCGGTGGTTTGTTTGCCGGATCAAGAGCTACCAACTCTTTTTCCGAAGGTAA
CTGGCTTCAGCAGAGCGCAGATACCAAATACTGTTCTTCTAGTGTAGCCGTAGTTAGGCCACCACTTCAA
GAACTCTGTAGCACCGCCTACATACCTCGCTCTGCTAATCCTGTTACCAGTGGCTGCTGCCAGTGGCGAT
AAGTCGTGTCTTACCGGGTTGGACTCAAGACGATAGTTACCGGATAAGGCGCAGCGGTCGGGCTGAACGG
GGGGTTCGTGCACACAGCCCAGCTTGGAGCGAACGACCTACACCGAACTGAGATACCTACAGCGTGAGCT
ATGAGAAAGCGCCACGCTTCCCGAAGGGAGAAAGGCGGACAGGTATCCGGTAAGCGGCAGGGTCGGAACA
GGAGAGCGCACGAGGGAGCTTCCAGGGGGAAACGCCTGGTATCTTTATAGTCCTGTCGGGTTTCGCCACC
TCTGACTTGAGCGTCGATTTTTGTGATGCTCGTCAGGGGGGCGGAGCCTATGGAAAAACGCCAGCAACGC
GGCCTTTTTACGGTTCCTGGCCTTTTGCTGGCCTTTTGCTCACATGTTCTTTCCTGCGTTATCCCCTGAT
TCTGTGGATAACCGTATTACCGCCTTTGAGTGAGCTGATACCGCTCGCCGCAGCCGAACGACCGAGCGCA
GCGAGTCAGTGAGCGAGGAAGCGGAAGAGCGCCCAATACGCAAACCGCCTCTCCCCGCGCGTTGGCCGAT
TCATTAATGCAGCTGGCACGACAGGTTTCCCGACTGGAAAGCGGGCAGTGAGCGCAACGCAATTAATGTG
AGTTAGCTCACTCATTAGGCACCCCAGGCTTTACACTTTATGCTTCCGGCTCGTATGTTGTGTGGAATTG
TGATCGGATAACAATTTCACACAGGAAACAGCTATGACCATGATTACGCCAAGCGCGCAATTAACCCTCA
CTAAAGGGAACAAAAGCTGGAGCTCGGATCTGCTGGGCTTGCTGAAGGTAGGGGGTCAAGAACCAGAGGT
GTAAAGTACTTGAGTAATTTTACTTGATTACTGTACTTAAGTATTATTTTTGGGGATTTTTACTTTACTT
GAGTACAATTAAAAATCAATACTTTTACTTTTACTTAATTACATTTTTTTAGAAAAAAAAGTACTTTTTA
CTCCTTACAATTTTATTTACAGTCAAAAAGTACTTATTTTTTGGAGATCACTTGGGCCCTCTAGATGCAT
GCCGGCTGGCCCAGGCCATCGGCATTCCGGAGCCCAGGGTCCAGATTTGGTTTCAGAATGAGAGGTCACG
CCAGCTGAGGCAGCACCGGCGGGAATCTCGGCCCTGGCCCGGGAGACGCGGCCCGCCAGAAGGCCGGCGA
AAGCGGACCGCCGTCACCGGATCCCAGACCGCCCTGCTCCTCCGAGCCTTTGAGAAGGATCGCTTTCCAG
GCATCGCCGCCCGGGAGGAGCTGGCCAGAGAGACGGGCCTCCCGGAGTCCAGGATTCAGATCTGGTTTCA
GAATCGAAGGGCCAGGCACCCGGGACAGGGTGGCAGGGCGCCCGCGCAGGCAGGCGGCCTGTGCAGCGCG
GCCCCCGGCGGGGGTCACCCTGCTCCCTCGTGGGTCGCCTTCGCCCACACCGGCGCGTGGGGAACGGGGC
TTCCCGCACCCCACGTGCCCTGCGCGCCTGGGGCTCTCCCACAGGGGGCTTTCGTGAGCCAGGCAGCGAG
GGCCGCCCCCGCGCTGCAGCCCAGCCAGGCCGCGCCGGCAGAGGGGATCTCCCAACCTGCCCCGGCGCGC
GGGGATTTCGCCTACGCCGCCCCGGCTCCTCCGGACGGGGCGCTCTCCCACCCTCAGGCTCCTCGCTGGC
CTCCGCACCCGGGCAAAAGCCGGGAGGACCGGGACCCGCAGCGCGACGGCCTGCCGGGCCCCTGCGCGGT
GGCACAGCCTGGGCCCGCTCAAGCGGGGCCGCAGGGCCAAGGGGTGCTTGCGCCACCCACGTCCCAGGGG
AGTCCGTGGTGGGGCTGGGGCCGGGGTCCCCAGGTCGCCGGGGCGGCGTGGGAACCCCAAGCCGGGGCAG
CTCCACCTCCCCAGCCCGCGCCCCCGGACGCCTCCGCCTCCGCGCGGCAGGGGCAGATGCAAGGCATCCC
GGCGCCCTCCCAGGCGCTCCAGGAGCCGGCGCCCTGGTCTGCACTCCCCTGCGGCCTGCTGCTGGATGAG
CTCCTGGCGAGCCCGGAGTTTCTGCAGCAGGCGCAACCTCTCCTAGAAACGGAGGCCCCGGGGGAGCTGG
AGGCCTCGGAAGAGGCCGCCTCGCTGGAAGCACCCCTCAGCGAGGAAGAATACCGGGCTCTGCTGGAGGA
GCTTTAGGACGCGGGGTTGGGACGGGGTCGGGTGGTTCGGGGCAGGGCCGTGGCCTCTCTTTCGCGGGGA
ACACCTGGCTGGCTACGGAGGGGCGTGTCTCCGCCCCGCCCCCTCCACCGGGCTGACCGGCCTGGGATTC
CTGCCTTCTAGGTCTAGGCCCGGTGAGAGACTCCACACCGCGGAGAACTGCCATTCTTTCCTGGGCATCC
CGGGGATCCCAGAGCCGGCCCAGCATGCTC
